Addgene plasmid #157666: shAPI5#2
Purpose: Tet inducible knockdown of API5
Depositing lab: Byung Il Lee. Depositing organization: National Cancer Center (KR). Publication: Regulation of mRNA export through API5 and nuclear FGF2 interaction. Bong SM, Bae SH, Song B, Gwak H, Yang SW, Kim S, Nam S, Rajalingam K, Oh SJ, Kim TW, Park S, Jang H, Lee BI. Nucleic Acids Res. 2020 Jun 19;48(11):6340-6352. doi: 10.1093/nar/gkaa335. PubMed 32383752.
Backbone
  Vector backbone: Tet-pLKO-puro
  Backbone size w/o insert (bp): 8800
  Total vector size (bp): 8860
  Vector type: Mammalian Expression, Lentiviral, RNAi
  Selectable markers: Puromycin
Growth in bacteria
  Bacterial resistance: Ampicillin, 100 μg/mL
  Growth temperature: 37°C
  Growth strain: NEB Stable
  Copy number: Unknown
Gene/Insert
  Gene/Insert name: Apoptosis inhibitor 5 (alt name: shAPI5#2)
  Species: H. sapiens (human)
  Insert size (bp): 60
  GenBank ID: NM_001142930 NM_001142930
  Entrez Gene: API5 (a.k.a. AAC-11, AAC11)
  Cloning method: Restriction Enzyme; 5′ cloning site AgeI (unknown if destroyed); 3′ cloning site EcoRI (unknown if destroyed)
  Sequencing primers: 5′ -; 3′ -
Terms and licenses: Academic/Nonprofit Terms; Industry Terms: Not Available to Industry
How to cite: shAPI5#2 was a gift from Byung Il Lee (Addgene plasmid # 157666 ; http://n2t.net/addgene:157666 ; RRID:Addgene_157666)
