[The description below was written by a language model from this plasmid's Addgene catalogue record and pLannotate feature annotations shown in this document.]
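Description:
shAPI5#2 is a third-generation-style, self-inactivating HIV-1 lentiviral RNAi plasmid built on the Tet-pLKO-puro backbone for doxycycline-inducible knockdown of human API5 (apoptosis inhibitor 5, also called AAC-11). It is propagated in E. coli through a high-copy ColE1/pUC-type origin with ampicillin resistance (AmpR). An f1 origin and short vector-derived remnants (lac promoter/operator, lacZα and lacI fragments, T3 and T7 promoters) are also annotated. The catalogue gives a total size of about 8.86 kb, and the sequenced record is 8,816 nt.

The viral cassette starts with an RSV promoter fused to a truncated 5' LTR, which drives genomic RNA production in packaging cells. This is followed by the Ψ packaging signal with a gag fragment, the RRE for Rev-dependent export, and the cPPT/CTS element. It ends in a ΔU3 3' LTR followed by an SV40 poly(A) signal and SV40 origin. The roughly 60 bp shRNA insert was cloned between AgeI and EcoRI. It is not annotated as a separate feature, but it would lie downstream of the H1-2O2 promoter, a human H1 Pol III promoter variant carrying Tet operator sites. A second unit uses the hPGK promoter, with a rabbit β-globin intron, to express TetR, an EMCV IRES and puromycin N-acetyltransferase from one transcript. Transduced cells can therefore be selected with puromycin while constitutively producing the repressor. TetR keeps the H1 promoter off until doxycycline releases it, allowing hairpin transcription and API5 silencing. The "#2" in the name suggests it is one of several hairpins against this gene. The associated work concerned API5, nuclear FGF2 and mRNA export.
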