Features (pLannotate 1.2.2; 30 found; start..end, strand, type, name):
      1..69      +  rep_origin     RSF ori (fragment): Plasmids containing the RSF 1030 origin of replication can be propagated in E. coli cells that contain additional plasmids with compatible origins.
     71..163     +  CDS            lacI (fragment): lac repressor; lacI; The lac repressor binds to the lac operator to inhibit transcription in E. coli. This inhibition can be relieved by adding lactose or isopropyl-β-D-thiogalactopyranoside (IPTG).
    176..197     +  protein_bind   CAP binding site: CAP binding activates transcription in the presence of cAMP. E. coli catabolite activator protein
    212..242     +  promoter       lac promoter: promoter for the E. coli lac operon
    250..266     +  protein_bind   lac operator: The lac repressor binds to the lac operator to inhibit transcription in E. coli. This inhibition can be relieved by adding lactose or isopropyl-β-D-thiogalactopyranoside (IPTG). lac repressor encoded by lacI
    311..329     +  promoter       T3 promoter: promoter for bacteriophage T3 RNA polymerase
    357..583     +  promoter       RSV promoter: Rous sarcoma virus enhancer/promoter
    584..764     +  LTR            5' LTR (truncated): truncated 5' long terminal repeat (LTR) from HIV-1
    811..936     +  misc_feature   HIV-1 Ψ: packaging signal of human immunodeficiency virus type 1
    920..1283    +  CDS            HIV-1 gag (fragment): gag protein from human immunodeficiency virus 1; gag
   1429..1662    +  misc_feature   RRE: The Rev response element (RRE) of HIV-1 allows for Rev-dependent mRNA export from the nucleus to the cytoplasm.
   2039..2139    +  CDS            Rev (fragment): human immunodeficiency virus 1 (HIV-1) Rev protein; rev; enhances nuclear export of unspliced and incompletely spliced viral mRNAs
   2180..2274    +  promoter       H1-2O2 promoter: doxycycline-inducible variant of the human H1 RNA promoter (Henriksen et al., 2007)
   2375..2492    +  misc_feature   cPPT/CTS: central polypurine tract and central termination sequence of HIV-1
   2541..3051    +  promoter       hPGK promoter: human phosphoglycerate kinase 1 promoter
   3060..3632    +  intron         β-globin intron: intron from rabbit β-globin gene
   3687..3705    +  promoter       T7 promoter: promoter for bacteriophage T7 RNA polymerase
   3716..4336    +  CDS            tetR: TETR2_ECOLX - Experimental evidence at protein level: Swiss-Prot protein existence level 1. TetR is the repressor of the tetracycline resistance element; its N-terminal region forms a helix-turn-helix structure and binds DNA. Binding of tetracycline to TetR reduces the repressor affinity for the tetracycline resistance gene (tetA) promoter operator sites. From Escherichia coli.
   4482..4944    +  misc_feature   IRES: internal ribosome entry site (IRES) of the encephalomyocarditis virus (EMCV)
   4964..5563    +  CDS            PuroR: puromycin N-acetyltransferase; pac from Streptomyces alboniger; confers resistance to puromycin
   5606..5689    +  CDS            nef (fragment): NEF_HV1Z2 - Experimental evidence at protein level: Swiss-Prot protein existence level 1. Extracellular Nef protein targets CD4(+) T-lymphocytes for apoptosis by interacting with CXCR4 surface receptors. From Human immunodeficiency virus type 1 group M subtype D (isolate Z2/CDC-Z34) (HIV-1).
   5691..5924    +  LTR            3' LTR (ΔU3): self-inactivating 3' long terminal repeat (LTR) from HIV-1
   5996..6117    +  polyA_signal   SV40 poly(A) signal: SV40 polyadenylation signal
   6157..6292    +  rep_origin     SV40 ori: SV40 origin of replication
   6313..6331    -  promoter       T7 promoter: promoter for bacteriophage T7 RNA polymerase
   6339..6494    +  CDS            lacZα (fragment): LacZα fragment of β-galactosidase; lacZ fragment
   6499..6927    +  rep_origin     f1 ori (sequence partly withheld): f1 bacteriophage origin of replication; arrow indicates direction of (+) strand synthesis
   6980..7084    +  promoter       AmpR promoter: bla
   7085..7945    +  CDS            AmpR: β-lactamase; bla; confers resistance to ampicillin, carbenicillin, and related antibiotics
   8116..8704    +  rep_origin     ori: high-copy-number ColE1/pMB1/pBR322/pUC origin of replication
>Addgene plasmid #157666 | shAPI5#2 | addgene full sequence | sequence record 309052 | Addgene NGS Result
AGTGAGCTGATACCGCTCGCCGCAGCCGAACGACCGAGCGCAGCGAGTCAGTGAGCGAGGAAGCGGAAGA
GCGCCCAATACGCAAACCGCCTCTCCCCGCGCGTTGGCCGATTCATTAATGCAGCTGGCACGACAGGTTT
CCCGACTGGAAAGCGGGCAGTGAGCGCAACGCAATTAATGTGAGTTAGCTCACTCATTAGGCACCCCAGG
CTTTACACTTTATGCTTCCGGCTCGTATGTTGTGTGGAATTGTGAGCGGATAACAATTTCACACAGGAAA
CAGCTATGACCATGATTACGCCAAGCGCGCAATTAACCCTCACTAAAGGGAACAAAAGCTGGAGCTGCAA
GCTTAATGTAGTCTTATGCAATACTCTTGTAGTCTTGCAACATGGTAACGATGAGTTAGCAACATGCCTT
ACAAGGAGAGAAAAAGCACCGTGCATGCCGATTGGTGGAAGTAAGGTGGTACGATCGTGCCTTATTAGGA
AGGCAACAGACGGGTCTGACATGGATTGGACGAACCACTGAATTGCCGCATTGCAGAGATATTGTATTTA
AGTGCCTAGCTCGATACATAAACGGGTCTCTCTGGTTAGACCAGATCTGAGCCTGGGAGCTCTCTGGCTA
ACTAGGGAACCCACTGCTTAAGCCTCAATAAAGCTTGCCTTGAGTGCTTCAAGTAGTGTGTGCCCGTCTG
TTGTGTGACTCTGGTAACTAGAGATCCCTCAGACCCTTTTAGTCAGTGTGGAAAATCTCTAGCAGTGGCG
CCCGAACAGGGACTTGAAAGCGAAAGGGAAACCAGAGGAGCTCTCTCGACGCAGGACTCGGCTTGCTGAA
GCGCGCACGGCAAGAGGCGAGGGGCGGCGACTGGTGAGTACGCCAAAAATTTTGACTAGCGGAGGCTAGA
AGGAGAGAGATGGGTGCGAGAGCGTCAGTATTAAGCGGGGGAGAATTAGATCGCGATGGGAAAAAATTCG
GTTAAGGCCAGGGGGAAAGAAAAAATATAAATTAAAACATATAGTATGGGCAAGCAGGGAGCTAGAACGA
TTCGCAGTTAATCCTGGCCTGTTAGAAACATCAGAAGGCTGTAGACAAATACTGGGACAGCTACAACCAT
CCCTTCAGACAGGATCAGAAGAACTTAGATCATTATATAATACAGTAGCAACCCTCTATTGTGTGCATCA
AAGGATAGAGATAAAAGACACCAAGGAAGCTTTAGACAAGATAGAGGAAGAGCAAAACAAAAGTAAGACC
ACCGCACAGCAAGCGGCCGCTGATCTTCAGACCTGGAGGAGGAGATATGAGGGACAATTGGAGAAGTGAA
TTATATAAATATAAAGTAGTAAAAATTGAACCATTAGGAGTAGCACCCACCAAGGCAAAGAGAAGAGTGG
TGCAGAGAGAAAAAAGAGCAGTGGGAATAGGAGCTTTGTTCCTTGGGTTCTTGGGAGCAGCAGGAAGCAC
TATGGGCGCAGCGTCAATGACGCTGACGGTACAGGCCAGACAATTATTGTCTGGTATAGTGCAGCAGCAG
AACAATTTGCTGAGGGCTATTGAGGCGCAACAGCATCTGTTGCAACTCACAGTCTGGGGCATCAAGCAGC
TCCAGGCAAGAATCCTGGCTGTGGAAAGATACCTAAAGGATCAACAGCTCCTGGGGATTTGGGGTTGCTC
TGGAAAACTCATTTGCACCACTGCTGTGCCTTGGAATGCTAGTTGGAGTAATAAATCTCTGGAACAGATT
TGGAATCACACGACCTGGATGGAGTGGGACAGAGAAATTAACAATTACACAAGCTTAATACACTCCTTAA
TTGAAGAATCGCAAAACCAGCAAGAAAAGAATGAACAAGAATTATTGGAATTAGATAAATGGGCAAGTTT
GTGGAATTGGTTTAACATAACAAATTGGCTGTGGTATATAAAATTATTCATAATGATAGTAGGAGGCTTG
GTAGGTTTAAGAATAGTTTTTGCTGTACTTTCTATAGTGAATAGAGTTAGGCAGGGATATTCACCATTAT
CGTTTCAGACCCACCTCCCAACCCCGAGGGGACCCGACAGGCCCGAAGGAATAGAAGAAGAAGGTGGAGA
GAGAGACAGAGACAGATCCATTCGATTAGTGAACGGATCTCGACGGTATCGATCACGAGACTAGCCTCGA
GCGGCCGCAATATTTGCATGTCGCTATGTGTTCTGGGAAATCACCATAAACGTGAAATCCCTATCAGTGA
TAGAGACTTATAAGTTCCCTATCAGTGATAGAGACACCGGGCAGCAATTTGGGCAACTTTACTCGAGTAA
AGTTGCCCAAATTGCTGCTTTTTGAATTCTCGACCTCGAGACAAATGGCAGTATTCATCCACAATTTTAA
AAGAAAAGGGGGGATTGGGGGGTACAGTGCAGGGGAAAGAATAGTAGACATAATAGCAACAGACATACAA
ACTAAAGAATTACAAAAACAAATTACAAAAATTCAAAATTTTCGGGTTTATTACAGGGACAGCAGAGATC
CACTTTGGCCGCGGCTCGAGGGGGTTGGGGTTGCGCCTTTTCCAAGGCAGCCCTGGGTTTGCGCAGGGAC
GCGGCTGCTCTGGGCGTGGTTCCGGGAAACGCAGCGGCGCCGACCCTGGGTCTCGCACATTCTTCACGTC
CGTTCGCAGCGTCACCCGGATCTTCGCCGCTACCCTTGTGGGCCCCCCGGCGACGCTTCCTGCTCCGCCC
CTAAGTCGGGAAGGTTCCTTGCGGTTCGCGGCGTGCCGGACGTGACAAACGGAAGCCGCACGTCTCACTA
GTACCCTCGCAGACGGACAGCGCCAGGGAGCAATGGCAGCGCGCCGACCGCGATGGGCTGTGGCCAATAG
CGGCTGCTCAGCAGGGCGCGCCGAGAGCAGCGGCCGGGAAGGGGCGGTGCGGGAGGCGGGGTGTGGGGCG
GTAGTGTGGGCCCTGTTCCTGCCCGCGCGGTGTTCCGCATTCTGCAAGCCTCCGGAGCGCACGTCGGCAG
TCGGCTCCCTCGTTGACCGAATCACCGACCTCTCTCCCCAGGGGGATCTGTGAGTTTGGGGACCCTTGAT
TGTTCTTTCTTTTTCGCTATTGTAAAATTCATGTTATATGGAGGGGGCAAAGTTTTCAGGGTGTTGTTTA
GAATGGGAAGATGTCCCTTGTATCACCATGGACCCTCATGATAATTTTGTTTCTTTCACTTTCTACTCTG
TTGACAACCATTGTCTCCTCTTATTTTCTTTTCATTTTCTGTAACTTTTTCGTTAAACTTTAGCTTGCAT
TTGTAACGAATTTTTAAATTCACTTTTGTTTATTTGTCAGATTGTAAGTACTTTCTCTAATCACTTTTTT
TTCAAGGCAATCAGGGTATATTATATTGTACTTCAGCACAGTTTTAGAGAACAATTGTTATAATTAAATG
ATAAGGTAGAATATTTCTGCATATAAATTCTGGCTGGCGTGGAAATATTCTTATTGGTAGAAACAACTAC
ATCCTGGTCATCATCCTGCCTTTCTCTTTATGGTTACAATGATATACACTGTTTGAGATGAGGATAAAAT
ACTCTGAGTCCAAACCGGGCCCCTCTGCTAACCATGTTCATGCCTTCTTCTTTTTCCTACAGCTCCTGGG
CAACGTGCTGGTTATTGTGCTGTCTCATCATTTTGGCAAAGAATTGTAATACGACTCACTATAGGGCGAA
TTGATATGTCTAGATTAGATAAAAGTAAAGTGATTAACAGCGCATTAGAGCTGCTTAATGAGGTCGGAAT
CGAAGGTTTAACAACCCGTAAACTCGCCCAGAAGCTAGGTGTAGAGCAGCCTACATTGTATTGGCATGTA
AAAAATAAGCGGGCTTTGCTCGACGCCTTAGCCATTGAGATGTTAGATAGGCACCATACTCACTTTTGCC
CTTTAGAAGGGGAAAGCTGGCAAGATTTTTTACGTAATAACGCTAAAAGTTTTAGATGTGCTTTACTAAG
TCATCGCGATGGAGCAAAAGTACATTTAGGTACACGGCCTACAGAAAAACAGTATGAAACTCTCGAAAAT
CAATTAGCCTTTTTATGCCAACAAGGTTTTTCACTAGAGAATGCATTATATGCACTCAGCGCTGTGGGGC
ATTTTACTTTAGGTTGCGTATTGGAAGATCAAGAGCATCAAGTCGCTAAAGAAGAAAGGGAAACACCTAC
TACTGATAGTATGCCGCCATTATTACGACAAGCTATCGAATTATTTGATCACCAAGGTGCAGAGCCAGCC
TTCTTATTCGGCCTTGAATTGATCATATGCGGATTAGAAAAACAACTTAAATGTGAAAGTGGGTCCGCGT
ACAGCGGCTCCCGGGAGTTCTAGGGATCTGCCCCTCTCCCTCCCCCCCCCCTAACGTTACTGGCCGAAGC
CGCTTGGAATAAGGCCGGTGTGCGTTTGTCTATATGTTATTTTCCACCATATTGCCGTCTTTTGGCAATG
TGAGGGCCCGGAAACCTGGCCCTGTCTTCTTGACGAGCATTCCTAGGGGTCTTTCCCCTCTCGCCAAAGG
AATGCAAGGTCTGTTGAATGTCGTGAAGGAAGCAGTTCCTCTGGAAGCTTCTTGAAGACAAACAACGTCT
GTAGCGACCCTTTGCAGGCAGCGGAACCCCCCACCTGGCGACAGGTGCCTCTGCGGCCAAAAGCCACGTG
TATAAGATACACCTGCAAAGGCGGCACAACCCCAGTGCCACGTTGTGAGTTGGATAGTTGTGGAAAGAGT
CAAATGGCTCTCCTCAAGCGTATTCAACAAGGGGCTGAAGGATGCCCAGAAGGTACCCCATTGTATGGGA
TCTGATCTGGGGCCTCGGTGCACATGCTTTACATGTGTTTAGTCGAGGTTAAAAAAACGTCTAGGCCCCC
CGAACCACGGGGACGTGGTTTTCCTTTGAAAAACACGATGATAAGGATCCACCGGAGCTTACCATGACCG
AGTACAAGCCCACGGTGCGCCTCGCCACCCGCGACGACGTCCCCAGGGCCGTACGCACCCTCGCCGCCGC
GTTCGCCGACTACCCCGCCACGCGCCACACCGTCGATCCGGACCGCCACATCGAGCGGGTCACCGAGCTG
CAAGAACTCTTCCTCACGCGCGTCGGGCTCGACATCGGCAAGGTGTGGGTCGCGGACGACGGCGCCGCGG
TGGCGGTCTGGACCACGCCGGAGAGCGTCGAAGCGGGGGCGGTGTTCGCCGAGATCGGCCCGCGCATGGC
CGAGTTGAGCGGTTCCCGGCTGGCCGCGCAGCAACAGATGGAAGGCCTCCTGGCGCCGCACCGGCCCAAG
GAGCCCGCGTGGTTCCTGGCCACCGTCGGCGTCTCGCCCGACCACCAGGGCAAGGGTCTGGGCAGCGCCG
TCGTGCTCCCCGGAGTGGAGGCGGCCGAGCGCGCCGGGGTGCCCGCCTTCCTGGAGACCTCCGCGCCCCG
CAACCTCCCCTTCTACGAGCGGCTCGGCTTCACCGTCACCGCCGACGTCGAGGTGCCCGAAGGACCGCGC
ACCTGGTGCATGACCCGCAAGCCCGGTGCCTGACGCCCGCCCCACGACCCGCAGCGCCCGACCGAAAGGA
GCGCACGACCCCATGCATCGGTACCTTTAAGACCAATGACTTACAAGGCAGCTGTAGATCTTAGCCACTT
TTTAAAAGAAAAGGGGGGACTGGAAGGGCTAATTCACTCCCAACGAAGACAAGATCTGCTTTTTGCTTGT
ACTGGGTCTCTCTGGTTAGACCAGATCTGAGCCTGGGAGCTCTCTGGCTAACTAGGGAACCCACTGCTTA
AGCCTCAATAAAGCTTGCCTTGAGTGCTTCAAGTAGTGTGTGCCCGTCTGTTGTGTGACTCTGGTAACTA
GAGATCCCTCAGACCCTTTTAGTCAGTGTGGAAAATCTCTAGCAGTAGTAGTTCATGTCATCTTATTATT
CAGTATTTATAACTTGCAAAGAAATGAATATCAGAGAGTGAGAGGAACTTGTTTATTGCAGCTTATAATG
GTTACAAATAAAGCAATAGCATCACAAATTTCACAAATAAAGCATTTTTTTCACTGCATTCTAGTTGTGG
TTTGTCCAAACTCATCAATGTATCTTATCATGTCTGGCTCTAGCTATCCCGCCCCTAACTCCGCCCATCC
CGCCCCTAACTCCGCCCAGTTCCGCCCATTCTCCGCCCCATGGCTGACTAATTTTTTTTATTTATGCAGA
GGCCGAGGCCGCCTCGGCCTCTGAGCTATTCCAGAAGTAGTGAGGAGGCTTTTTTGGAGGCCTAGGGACG
TACCCAATTCGCCCTATAGTGAGTCGTATTACGCGCGCTCACTGGCCGTCGTTTTACAACGTCGTGACTG
GGAAAACCCTGGCGTTACCCAACTTAATCGCCTTGCAGCACATCCCCCTTTCGCCAGCTGGCGTAATAGC
GAAGAGGCCCGCACCGATCGCCCTTCCCAACAGTTGCGCAGCCTGAATGGCGAATGGG
[124 nt withheld, positions 6499-6622]
C
[91 nt withheld, positions 6624-6714]
A
[49 nt withheld, positions 6716-6764]
CCTTTGACGTTGGAGTCCACGTTCTTT
[37 nt withheld, positions 6792-6828]
ACCCTATCTCGGTCTATTCTTTTGATTTATAAGGGATTTTGCCGATTTCGGCCTATTGGTTAAAAAATGA
GCTGATTTAACAAAAATTTAACGCGAATTTTAACAAAATATTAACGCTTACAATTTAGGTGGCACTTTTC
GGGGAAATGTGCGCGGAACCCCTATTTGTTTATTTTTCTAAATACATTCAAATATGTATCCGCTCATGAG
ACAATAACCCTGATAAATGCTTCAATAATATTGAAAAAGGAAGAGTATGAGTATTCAACATTTCCGTGTC
GCCCTTATTCCCTTTTTTGCGGCATTTTGCCTTCCTGTTTTTGCTCACCCAGAAACGCTGGTGAAAGTAA
AAGATGCTGAAGATCAGTTGGGTGCACGAGTGGGTTACATCGAACTGGATCTCAACAGCGGTAAGATCCT
TGAGAGTTTTCGCCCCGAAGAACGTTTTCCAATGATGAGCACTTTTAAAGTTCTGCTATGTGGCGCGGTA
TTATCCCGTATTGACGCCGGGCAAGAGCAACTCGGTCGCCGCATACACTATTCTCAGAATGACTTGGTTG
AGTACTCACCAGTCACAGAAAAGCATCTTACGGATGGCATGACAGTAAGAGAATTATGCAGTGCTGCCAT
AACCATGAGTGATAACACTGCGGCCAACTTACTTCTGACAACGATCGGAGGACCGAAGGAGCTAACCGCT
TTTTTGCACAACATGGGGGATCATGTAACTCGCCTTGATCGTTGGGAACCGGAGCTGAATGAAGCCATAC
CAAACGACGAGCGTGACACCACGATGCCTGTAGCAATGGCAACAACGTTGCGCAAACTATTAACTGGCGA
ACTACTTACTCTAGCTTCCCGGCAACAATTAATAGACTGGATGGAGGCGGATAAAGTTGCAGGACCACTT
CTGCGCTCGGCCCTTCCGGCTGGCTGGTTTATTGCTGATAAATCTGGAGCCGGTGAGCGTGGGTCTCGCG
GTATCATTGCAGCACTGGGGCCAGATGGTAAGCCCTCCCGTATCGTAGTTATCTACACGACGGGGAGTCA
GGCAACTATGGATGAACGAAATAGACAGATCGCTGAGATAGGTGCCTCACTGATTAAGCATTGGTAACTG
TCAGACCAAGTTTACTCATATATACTTTAGATTGATTTAAAACTTCATTTTTAATTTAAAAGGATCTAGG
TGAAGATCCTTTTTGATAATCTCATGACCAAAATCCCTTAACGTGAGTTTTCGTTCCACTGAGCGTCAGA
CCCCGTAGAAAAGATCAAAGGATCTTCTTGAGATCCTTTTTTTCTGCGCGTAATCTGCTGCTTGCAAACA
AAAAAACCACCGCTACCAGCGGTGGTTTGTTTGCCGGATCAAGAGCTACCAACTCTTTTTCCGAAGGTAA
CTGGCTTCAGCAGAGCGCAGATACCAAATACTGTTCTTCTAGTGTAGCCGTAGTTAGGCCACCACTTCAA
GAACTCTGTAGCACCGCCTACATACCTCGCTCTGCTAATCCTGTTACCAGTGGCTGCTGCCAGTGGCGAT
AAGTCGTGTCTTACCGGGTTGGACTCAAGACGATAGTTACCGGATAAGGCGCAGCGGTCGGGCTGAACGG
GGGGTTCGTGCACACAGCCCAGCTTGGAGCGAACGACCTACACCGAACTGAGATACCTACAGCGTGAGCT
ATGAGAAAGCGCCACGCTTCCCGAAGGGAGAAAGGCGGACAGGTATCCGGTAAGCGGCAGGGTCGGAACA
GGAGAGCGCACGAGGGAGCTTCCAGGGGGAAACGCCTGGTATCTTTATAGTCCTGTCGGGTTTCGCCACC
TCTGACTTGAGCGTCGATTTTTGTGATGCTCGTCAGGGGGGCGGAGCCTATGGAAAAACGCCAGCAACGC
GGCCTTTTTACGGTTCCTGGCCTTTTGCTGGCCTTTTGCTCACATGTTCTTTCCTGCGTTATCCCCTGAT
TCTGTGGATAACCGTATTACCGCCTTTG
