>Addgene plasmid #157666 | shAPI5#2 | depositor partial sequence | sequence record 304534 | shAPI5
GCAGCAATTTGGGCAACTTTACTCGAGTAAAGTTGCCCAAATTGCTGCTTTTTG
